>Addgene plasmid #207156 | pcDNA3.1(+)Gα12-133-NLuc | addgene full sequence | sequence record 410281 | Addgene NGS Result
GACGGATCGGGAGATCTCCCGATCCCCTATGGTGCACTCTCAGTACAATCTGCTCTGATGCCGCATAGTT
AAGCCAGTATCTGCTCCCTGCTTGTGTGTTGGAGGTCGCTGAGTAGTGCGCGAGCAAAATTTAAGCTACA
ACAAGGCAAGGCTTGACCGACAATTGCATGAAGAATCTGCTTAGGGTTAGGCGTTTTGCGCTGCTTCGCG
ATGTACGGGCCAGATATACGCGTTGACATTGATTATTGACTAGTTATTAATAGTAATCAATTACGGGGTC
ATTAGTTCATAGCCCATATATGGAGTTCCGCGTTACATAACTTACGGTAAATGGCCCGCCTGGCTGACCG
CCCAACGACCCCCGCCCATTGACGTCAATAATGACGTATGTTCCCATAGTAACGCCAATAGGGACTTTCC
ATTGACGTCAATGGGTGGAGTATTTACGGTAAACTGCCCACTTGGCAGTACATCAAGTGTATCATATGCC
AAGTACGCCCCCTATTGACGTCAATGACGGTAAATGGCCCGCCTGGCATTATGCCCAGTACATGACCTTA
TGGGACTTTCCTACTTGGCAGTACATCTACGTATTAGTCATCGCTATTACCATGGTGATGCGGTTTTGGC
AGTACATCAATGGGCGTGGATAGCGGTTTGACTCACGGGGATTTCCAAGTCTCCACCCCATTGACGTCAA
TGGGAGTTTGTTTTGGCACCAAAATCAACGGGACTTTCCAAAATGTCGTAACAACTCCGCCCCATTGACG
CAAATGGGCGGTAGGCGTGTACGGTGGGAGGTCTATATAAGCAGAGCTCTCTGGCTAACTAGAGAACCCA
CTGCTTACTGGCTTATCGAAATTAATACGACTCACTATAGGGAGACCCAAGCTGGCTAGCGTTTAAACTT
AAGCTTGGTACCACCATGTCCGGGGTGGTGCGGACCCTCAGCCGCTGCCTGCTGCCGGCCGAGGCCGGCG
GGGCCCGCGAGCGCAGGGCGGGCAGCGGCGCGCGCGACGCGGAGCGCGAGGCCCGGAGGCGTAGCCGCGA
CATCGACGCGCTGCTGGCCCGCGAGCGGCGCGCGGTCCGGCGCCTGGTGAAGATCCTGCTGCTGGGCGCG
GGCGAGAGCGGCAAGTCCACGTTCCTCAAGCAGATGCGCATCATCCACGGCCGCGAGTTCGACCAGAAGG
CGCTGCTGGAGTTCCGCGACACCATCTTCGACAACATCCTCAAGGGCTCAAGGGTTCTTGTTGATGCACG
AGATAAGCTTGGCATTCCTTGGCAGTATTCTGAAAATGAGAAGCATGGGATGTTCCTGATGGCCAGCGGC
GGCGGCGGCAGCGTCTTCACACTCGAAGATTTCGTTGGGGACTGGCGACAGACAGCCGGCTACAACCTGG
ACCAAGTCCTTGAACAGGGAGGTGTGTCCAGTTTGTTTCAGAATCTCGGGGTGTCCGTAACTCCGATCCA
AAGGATTGTCCTGAGCGGTGAAAATGGGCTGAAGATCGACATCCATGTCATCATCCCGTATGAAGGTCTG
AGCGGCGACCAAATGGGCCAGATCGAAAAAATTTTTAAGGTGGTGTACCCTGTGGATGATCATCACTTTA
AGGTGATCCTGCACTATGGCACACTGGTAATCGACGGGGTTACGCCGAACATGATCGACTATTTCGGACG
GCCGTATGAAGGCATCGCCGTGTTCGACGGCAAAAAGATCACTGTAACAGGGACCCTGTGGAACGGCAAC
AAAATTATCGACGAGCGCCTGATCAACCCCGACGGCTCCCTGCTGTTCCGAGTAACCATCAACGGAGTGA
CCGGCTGGCGGCTGTGCGAACGCATTCTGGCGAGCGGCGGCGGCGGCAGCTTCGAGAACAAGGCGGGGCT
GCCTGTGGAGCCGGCCACCTTCCAGCTGTACGTCCCGGCCCTGAGCGCACTCTGGAGGGATTCTGGCATC
AGGGAGGCTTTCAGCCGGAGAAGCGAGTTTCAGCTGGGGGAGTCGGTGAAGTACTTCCTGGACAACTTGG
ACCGGATCGGCCAGCTGAATTACTTTCCTAGTAAGCAAGATATCCTGCTGGCTAGGAAAGCCACCAAGGG
AATTGTGGAGCATGACTTCGTTATTAAGAAGATCCCCTTTAAGATGGTGGATGTGGGCGGCCAGCGGTCC
CAGCGCCAGAAGTGGTTCCAGTGCTTCGACGGGATCACGTCCATCCTGTTCATGGTCTCCTCCAGCGAGT
ACGACCAGGTCCTCATGGAGGACAGGCGCACCAACCGGCTGGTGGAGTCCATGAACATCTTCGAGACCAT
CGTCAACAACAAGCTCTTCTTCAACGTCTCCATCATTCTCTTCCTCAACAAGATGGACCTCCTGGTGGAG
AAGGTGAAGACCGTGAGCATCAAGAAGCACTTCCCGGACTTCAGGGGCGACCCGCACAGGCTGGAGGACG
TCCAGCGCTACCTGGTCCAGTGCTTCGACAGGAAGAGACGGAACCGCAGCAAGCCACTCTTCCACCACTT
CACCACCGCCATCGACACCGAGAACGTCCGCTTCGTGTTCCATGCTGTGAAAGACACCATCCTGCAGGAG
AACCTGAAGGACATCATGCTGCAGTGACTCGAGTCTAGAGGGCCCGTTTAAACCCGCTGATCAGCCTCGA
CTGTGCCTTCTAGTTGCCAGCCATCTGTTGTTTGCCCCTCCCCCGTGCCTTCCTTGACCCTGGAAGGTGC
CACTCCCACTGTCCTTTCCTAATAAAATGAGGAAATTGCATCGCATTGTCTGAGTAGGTGTCATTCTATT
CTGGGGGGTGGGGTGGGGCAGGACAGCAAGGGGGAGGATTGGGAAGACAATAGCAGGCATGCTGGGGATG
CGGTGGGCTCTATGGCTTCTGAGGCGGAAAGAACCAGCTGGGGCTCTAGGGGGTATCCCC
[124 nt withheld, positions 2931-3054]
C
[91 nt withheld, positions 3056-3146]
A
[49 nt withheld, positions 3148-3196]
CCTTTGACGTTGGAGTCCACGTTCTTT
[37 nt withheld, positions 3224-3260]
ACCCTATCTCGGTCTATTCTTTTGATTTATAAGGGATTTTGCCGATTTCGGCCTATTGGTTAAAAAATGA
GCTGATTTAACAAAAATTTAACGCGAATTAATTCTGTGGAATGTGTGTCAGTTAGGGTGTGGAAAGTCCC
CAGGCTCCCCAGCAGGCAGAAGTATGCAAAGCATGCATCTCAATTAGTCAGCAACCAGGTGTGGAAAGTC
CCCAGGCTCCCCAGCAGGCAGAAGTATGCAAAGCATGCATCTCAATTAGTCAGCAACCATAGTCCCGCCC
CTAACTCCGCCCATCCCGCCCCTAACTCCGCCCAGTTCCGCCCATTCTCCGCCCCATGGCTGACTAATTT
TTTTTATTTATGCAGAGGCCGAGGCCGCCTCTGCCTCTGAGCTATTCCAGAAGTAGTGAGGAGGCTTTTT
TGGAGGCCTAGGCTTTTGCAAAAAGCTCCCGGGAGCTTGTATATCCATTTTCGGATCTGATCAAGAGACA
GGATGAGGATCGTTTCGCATGATTGAACAAGATGGATTGCACGCAGGTTCTCCGGCCGCTTGGGTGGAGA
GGCTATTCGGCTATGACTGGGCACAACAGACAATCGGCTGCTCTGATGCCGCCGTGTTCCGGCTGTCAGC
GCAGGGGCGCCCGGTTCTTTTTGTCAAGACCGACCTGTCCGGTGCCCTGAATGAACTGCAGGACGAGGCA
GCGCGGCTATCGTGGCTGGCCACGACGGGCGTTCCTTGCGCAGCTGTGCTCGACGTTGTCACTGAAGCGG
GAAGGGACTGGCTGCTATTGGGCGAAGTGCCGGGGCAGGATCTCCTGTCATCTCACCTTGCTCCTGCCGA
GAAAGTATCCATCATGGCTGATGCAATGCGGCGGCTGCATACGCTTGATCCGGCTACCTGCCCATTCGAC
CACCAAGCGAAACATCGCATCGAGCGAGCACGTACTCGGATGGAAGCCGGTCTTGTCGATCAGGATGATC
TGGACGAAGAGCATCAGGGGCTCGCGCCAGCCGAACTGTTCGCCAGGCTCAAGGCGCGCATGCCCGACGG
CGAGGATCTCGTCGTGACCCATGGCGATGCCTGCTTGCCGAATATCATGGTGGAAAATGGCCGCTTTTCT
GGATTCATCGACTGTGGCCGGCTGGGTGTGGCGGACCGCTATCAGGACATAGCGTTGGCTACCCGTGATA
TTGCTGAAGAGCTTGGCGGCGAATGGGCTGACCGCTTCCTCGTGCTTTACGGTATCGCCGCTCCCGATTC
GCAGCGCATCGCCTTCTATCGCCTTCTTGACGAGTTCTTCTGAGCGGGACTCTGGGGTTCGAAATGACCG
ACCAAGCGACGCCCAACCTGCCATCACGAGATTTCGATTCCACCGCCGCCTTCTATGAAAGGTTGGGCTT
CGGAATCGTTTTCCGGGACGCCGGCTGGATGATCCTCCAGCGCGGGGATCTCATGCTGGAGTTCTTCGCC
CACCCCAACTTGTTTATTGCAGCTTATAATGGTTACAAATAAAGCAATAGCATCACAAATTTCACAAATA
AAGCATTTTTTTCACTGCATTCTAGTTGTGGTTTGTCCAAACTCATCAATGTATCTTATCATGTCTGTAT
ACCGTCGACCTCTAGCTAGAGCTTGGCGTAATCATGGTCATAGCTGTTTCCTGTGTGAAATTGTTATCCG
CTCACAATTCCACACAACATACGAGCCGGAAGCATAAAGTGTAAAGCCTGGGGTGCCTAATGAGTGAGCT
AACTCACATTAATTGCGTTGCGCTCACTGCCCGCTTTCCAGTCGGGAAACCTGTCGTGCCAGCTGCATTA
ATGAATCGGCCAACGCGCGGGGAGAGGCGGTTTGCGTATTGGGCGCTCTTCCGCTTCCTCGCTCACTGAC
TCGCTGCGCTCGGTCGTTCGGCTGCGGCGAGCGGTATCAGCTCACTCAAAGGCGGTAATACGGTTATCCA
CAGAATCAGGGGATAACGCAGGAAAGAACATGTGAGCAAAAGGCCAGCAAAAGGCCAGGAACCGTAAAAA
GGCCGCGTTGCTGGCGTTTTTCCATAGGCTCCGCCCCCCTGACGAGCATCACAAAAATCGACGCTCAAGT
CAGAGGTGGCGAAACCCGACAGGACTATAAAGATACCAGGCGTTTCCCCCTGGAAGCTCCCTCGTGCGCT
CTCCTGTTCCGACCCTGCCGCTTACCGGATACCTGTCCGCCTTTCTCCCTTCGGGAAGCGTGGCGCTTTC
TCATAGCTCACGCTGTAGGTATCTCAGTTCGGTGTAGGTCGTTCGCTCCAAGCTGGGCTGTGTGCACGAA
CCCCCCGTTCAGCCCGACCGCTGCGCCTTATCCGGTAACTATCGTCTTGAGTCCAACCCGGTAAGACACG
ACTTATCGCCACTGGCAGCAGCCACTGGTAACAGGATTAGCAGAGCGAGGTATGTAGGCGGTGCTACAGA
GTTCTTGAAGTGGTGGCCTAACTACGGCTACACTAGAAGAACAGTATTTGGTATCTGCGCTCTGCTGAAG
CCAGTTACCTTCGGAAAAAGAGTTGGTAGCTCTTGATCCGGCAAACAAACCACCGCTGGTAGCGGTGGTT
TTTTTGTTTGCAAGCAGCAGATTACGCGCAGAAAAAAAGGATCTCAAGAAGATCCTTTGATCTTTTCTAC
GGGGTCTGACGCTCAGTGGAACGAAAACTCACGTTAAGGGATTTTGGTCATGAGATTATCAAAAAGGATC
TTCACCTAGATCCTTTTAAATTAAAAATGAAGTTTTAAATCAATCTAAAGTATATATGAGTAAACTTGGT
CTGACAGTTACCAATGCTTAATCAGTGAGGCACCTATCTCAGCGATCTGTCTATTTCGTTCATCCATAGT
TGCCTGACTCCCCGTCGTGTAGATAACTACGATACGGGAGGGCTTACCATCTGGCCCCAGTGCTGCAATG
ATACCGCGAGACCCACGCTCACCGGCTCCAGATTTATCAGCAATAAACCAGCCAGCCGGAAGGGCCGAGC
GCAGAAGTGGTCCTGCAACTTTATCCGCCTCCATCCAGTCTATTAATTGTTGCCGGGAAGCTAGAGTAAG
TAGTTCGCCAGTTAATAGTTTGCGCAACGTTGTTGCCATTGCTACAGGCATCGTGGTGTCACGCTCGTCG
TTTGGTATGGCTTCATTCAGCTCCGGTTCCCAACGATCAAGGCGAGTTACATGATCCCCCATGTTGTGCA
AAAAAGCGGTTAGCTCCTTCGGTCCTCCGATCGTTGTCAGAAGTAAGTTGGCCGCAGTGTTATCACTCAT
GGTTATGGCAGCACTGCATAATTCTCTTACTGTCATGCCATCCGTAAGATGCTTTTCTGTGACTGGTGAG
TACTCAACCAAGTCATTCTGAGAATAGTGTATGCGGCGACCGAGTTGCTCTTGCCCGGCGTCAATACGGG
ATAATACCGCGCCACATAGCAGAACTTTAAAAGTGCTCATCATTGGAAAACGTTCTTCGGGGCGAAAACT
CTCAAGGATCTTACCGCTGTTGAGATCCAGTTCGATGTAACCCACTCGTGCACCCAACTGATCTTCAGCA
TCTTTTACTTTCACCAGCGTTTCTGGGTGAGCAAAAACAGGAAGGCAAAATGCCGCAAAAAAGGGAATAA
GGGCGACACGGAAATGTTGAATACTCATACTCTTCCTTTTTCAATATTATTGAAGCATTTATCAGGGTTA
TTGTCTCATGAGCGGATACATATTTGAATGTATTTAGAAAAATAAACAAATAGGGGTTCCGCGCACATTT
CCCCGAAAAGTGCCACCTGACGTC
Features (pLannotate 1.2.2; 22 found; start..end, strand, type, name):
     28..80      -  misc_feature   bom (fragment): basis of mobility region from pBR322
    235..614     +  enhancer       CMV enhancer: human cytomegalovirus immediate early enhancer
    615..818     +  promoter       CMV promoter: human cytomegalovirus (CMV) immediate early promoter
    814..847     +  LTR            5' LTR (truncated) (fragment): truncated 5' long terminal repeat (LTR) from HIV-1
    863..881     +  promoter       T7 promoter: promoter for bacteriophage T7 RNA polymerase
   1022..1276    +  CDS            GNAI1 (fragment): GNAI1_BOVIN - Experimental evidence at protein level: Swiss-Prot protein existence level 1. Guanine nucleotide-binding proteins (G proteins) function as transducers downstream of G protein-coupled receptors (GPCRs) in numerous signaling cascades. The alpha chain contains the guanine nucleotide binding site and alternates between an active, GTP-bound state and an inactive, GDP-bound state. Signaling by an activated GPCR promotes GDP release and GTP binding. The alpha subunit has a low GTPase activity that converts bound GTP to GDP, thereby terminating the signal. Both GDP release and GTP hydrol
   1343..1852    +  CDS            Nluc: NanoLuc® luciferase human codon-optimized
   1940..2602    +  CDS            GNAI1 (fragment): GNAI1_BOVIN - Experimental evidence at protein level: Swiss-Prot protein existence level 1. Guanine nucleotide-binding proteins (G proteins) function as transducers downstream of G protein-coupled receptors (GPCRs) in numerous signaling cascades. The alpha chain contains the guanine nucleotide binding site and alternates between an active, GTP-bound state and an inactive, GDP-bound state. Signaling by an activated GPCR promotes GDP release and GTP binding. The alpha subunit has a low GTPase activity that converts bound GTP to GDP, thereby terminating the signal. Both GDP release and GTP hydrol
   2661..2885    +  polyA_signal   bGH poly(A) signal: bovine growth hormone polyadenylation signal
   2889..2910    +  promoter       SV40 promoter (fragment): SV40 enhancer and early promoter
   2931..3359    +  rep_origin     f1 ori (sequence partly withheld): f1 bacteriophage origin of replication; arrow indicates direction of (+) strand synthesis
   3373..3702    +  promoter       SV40 promoter: SV40 enhancer and early promoter
   3769..4560    +  CDS            neo: KKA2_KLEPN - Also known as kan, nptII. Experimental evidence at protein level: Swiss-Prot protein existence level 1. Resistance to kanamycin, neomycin, paromomycin, ribostamycin, butirosin and gentamicin B. From Klebsiella pneumoniae.
   4584..4742    +  CDS            ble (fragment): BLE_KLEPN - Experimental evidence at protein level: Swiss-Prot protein existence level 1. Binding protein with a strong affinity to the bleomycin family of antibiotics. Binds to CL990; an antimitotic-antibiotic compound. From Klebsiella pneumoniae.
   4737..4858    +  polyA_signal   SV40 poly(A) signal: SV40 polyadenylation signal
   4931..4947    -  protein_bind   lac operator: The lac repressor binds to the lac operator to inhibit transcription in E. coli. This inhibition can be relieved by adding lactose or isopropyl-β-D-thiogalactopyranoside (IPTG). lac repressor encoded by lacI
   4955..4985    -  promoter       lac promoter: promoter for the E. coli lac operon
   5000..5021    -  protein_bind   CAP binding site: CAP binding activates transcription in the presence of cAMP. E. coli catabolite activator protein
   5034..5126    -  CDS            lacI (fragment): lac repressor; lacI; The lac repressor binds to the lac operator to inhibit transcription in E. coli. This inhibition can be relieved by adding lactose or isopropyl-β-D-thiogalactopyranoside (IPTG).
   5309..5897    -  rep_origin     ori: high-copy-number ColE1/pMB1/pBR322/pUC origin of replication
   6068..6928    -  CDS            AmpR: β-lactamase; bla; confers resistance to ampicillin, carbenicillin, and related antibiotics
   6929..7033    -  promoter       AmpR promoter: bla
