[The description below was written by a language model from this plasmid's Addgene catalogue record and pLannotate feature annotations shown in this document.]
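Description:
pcDNA3.1(+)Gα12-133-NLuc is a 7,064-bp mammalian expression plasmid on the pcDNA3.1 backbone that encodes human GNA12 (the Gα12 subunit of heterotrimeric G proteins) with NanoLuc luciferase inserted internally at position 133 rather than fused to a terminus. It is propagated in E. coli through a high-copy ColE1/pUC-type origin and selected with ampicillin via the β-lactamase gene and its native promoter. An f1 origin is also present. For mammalian cells, an SV40 early promoter drives a neomycin phosphotransferase cassette ending in an SV40 poly(A) signal, which would allow G418 selection of stable lines.

The expression cassette consists of the CMV immediate early enhancer and promoter, a T7 promoter upstream of the insert, the interrupted Gα coding sequence, and the bovine growth hormone polyadenylation signal. In the feature table, the human codon-optimized Nluc open reading frame sits between two Gα segments, consistent with an internal insertion. Those flanking segments are labelled as GNAI1 fragments, which most likely reflects homology-based matching among Gα family members by the annotation tool, not the actual identity of the insert; the catalogue entry states GNA12. Small annotated fragments such as the truncated HIV-1 LTR, ble and lacI pieces appear to be backbone remnants or partial matches rather than functional elements.

The plasmid is one component of REGA-SIGN, a set of NanoBRET-based G protein biosensors. Here the NanoLuc-tagged Gα12 acts as the luminescent energy donor and is intended to be co-expressed with Gγ2 labelled with the acceptor fluorophore LSS-mKATE2, so that changes in BRET between the two subunits report G12 protein activation downstream of G protein-coupled receptors.
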