Addgene plasmid #207156: pcDNA3.1(+)Gα12-133-NLuc
Purpose: Part of REGA-SIGN, a NanoBRET-based G protein biosensor. It encodes GNA12 tagged with NanoLuciferase and is meant to be paired with Ggamma2 labeled with LSS-mKATE2
Depositing lab: Dominique Schols & Tom Van Loy. Depositing organization: Rega Institute for Medical Research. Publication: REGA-SIGN: Development of a Novel Set of NanoBRET-Based G Protein Biosensors. Boon K, Vanalken N, Meyen E, Schols D, Van Loy T. Biosensors (Basel). 2023 Jul 28;13(8):767. doi: 10.3390/bios13080767. PubMed 37622853.
Backbone
  Vector backbone: pcDNA3.1
  Vector type: Mammalian Expression
Growth in bacteria
  Bacterial resistance: Ampicillin, 100 μg/mL
  Growth temperature: 37°C
  Growth strain: NEB Stable
  Copy number: High Copy
Gene/Insert
  Gene/Insert name: GNA12
  Species: H. sapiens (human)
  Mutation: NLuc inserted at position A(133)F
  Entrez Gene: GNA12 (a.k.a. HG1M1, NNX3, RMP, gep)
  Cloning method: Unknown
Terms and licenses: Academic/Nonprofit Terms; Industry Terms: Not Available to Industry
How to cite: pcDNA3.1(+)Gα12-133-NLuc was a gift from Dominique Schols & Tom Van Loy (Addgene plasmid # 207156 ; http://n2t.net/addgene:207156 ; RRID:Addgene_207156)
